>Addgene plasmid #183396 | pMSCV-IRES-GFP-Hybrid-caspase_canine-CARDs+mouse-Caspase-11-catalytic domain | addgene full sequence | sequence record 361120 | Addgene NGS Result
GTCAAGCCCTTTGTACACCCTAAGCCTCCGCCTCCTCTTCCTCCATCCGCCCCGTCTCTCCCCCTTGAAC
CTCCTCGTTCGACCCCGCCTCGATCCTCCCTTTATCCAGCCCTCACTCCTTCTCTAGGCGCCGGAATTAG
ATCTCTCGAGATCGATGCGGCCGCGCCACCATGGAACAAAAACTCATCTCAGAAGAGGATCTGATGGCCG
ACAAGGTCCTGAAGGACAAGAGAAGGCTGTTTGTCCGGTCAGTAGACATGGGGACCATCAATGGTTTGCT
GGATGAACTCTTTGAGAAAAGAGTGCTGAACCACGAGGAGATGGAGCGAGTGCGGTGTGCACACTCTACA
GTTATGGATCAGGCCCGAGTTCTGATTGACTCCGTCCTTCGGAAAGGGCCAAATGCATGCCAGATTTTTA
TTTCTAATATTTGCAATGAGGACATTCACCTGGCACAGACGCTGGGGCTCTCCTCAGGTTCACCATCTGG
AAATGATCATACCAAACTAGACTCTCAAGTAGAAGTTCCTTCTTTACCAGAAGACAAACACGACAAAAAT
CCATTTAAGATTTTGGAAACTGTGGGCAAGGAACTCATTACTGGTGTTTTGCATGGCTTGTTGGAAAAAG
ATATCCTGAAATTGGAGGATGCAGAAAAGAAAACATTTTATGATGCCAAACCTGAAGACAAGCCCTGGGT
CATTCTGAACTCTGTGCGACAGAAACGCCAGGAGGCAGGTCAAGCCCTTGTCCATACTTTCATTAATACG
GACAAATATTCCACCAGTGTAGAAATGGAGGAACCAGAAGAATCATTGAACACTCTCAAGCTTTGTTCCC
CTGAAGAGTTCACAAGGCTTTGCAGAGAAAAGACACAAGAAATTTACCCAATAAAGGAGGCCAATGGCCG
TACACGAAAGGCTCTTATCATATGCAATACAGAGTTCAAACATCTCTCACTGAGGTATGGGGCTAACTTT
GACATCATTGGTATGAAAGGCCTTCTTGAAGACTTAGGCTACGATGTGGTGGTGAAAGAGGAGCTTACAG
CAGAGGGCATGGAGTCAGAGATGAAAGACTTTGCTGCACTCTCAGAACACCAGACATCAGACAGCACATT
CCTGGTGCTAATGTCTCATGGCACACTGCATGGCATTTGTGGAACAATGCACAGTGAAAAAACTCCAGAT
GTGCTACAGTATGATACCATCTATCAGATATTCAACAATTGCCACTGTCCAGGTCTACGAGACAAACCCA
AAGTCATCATTGTGCAGGCCTGCAGAGGTGGGAACTCTGGAGAAATGTGGATCAGAGAGTCTTCAAAACC
CCAGTTGTGCAGAGGTGTAGATCTACCTAGGAATATGGAAGCTGATGCTGTCAAGCTGAGCCACGTGGAG
AAGGACTTCATTGCCTTCTACTCTACAACCCCACATCACTTGTCCTACCGAGACAAAACAGGAGGCTCTT
ACTTCATCACTAGACTCATTTCCTGCTTCCGGAAACATGCTTGCTCTTGTCATCTCTTTGATATATTCCT
GAAGGTGCAACAATCATTTGAAAAGGCAAGTATTCATTCCCAGATGCCCACCATTGATCGGGCAACCTTG
ACGAGATATTTCTACCTCTTTCCTGGCAACTGAGTCGACGGTATCGATAAGCTTGATATCGAATTCCGCC
CCCCCCCCTAACGTTACTGGCCGAAGCCGCTTGGAATAAGGCCGGTGTGCGTTTGTCTATATGTTATTTT
CCACCATATTGCCGTCTTTTGGCAATGTGAGGGCCCGGAAACCTGGCCCTGTCTTCTTGACGAGCATTCC
TAGGGGTCTTTCCCCTCTCGCCAAAGGAATGCAAGGTCTGTTGAATGTCGTGAAGGAAGCAGTTCCTCTG
GAAGCTTCTTGAAGACAAACAACGTCTGTAGCGACCCTTTGCAGGCAGCGGAACCCCCCACCTGGCGACA
GGTGCCTCTGCGGCCAAAAGCCACGTGTATAAGATACACCTGCAAAGGCGGCACAACCCCAGTGCCACGT
TGTGAGTTGGATAGTTGTGGAAAGAGTCAAATGGCTCTCCTCAAGCGTATTCAACAAGGGGCTGAAGGAT
GCCCAGAAGGTACCCCATTGTATGGGATCTGATCTGGGGCCTCGGTGCACATGCTTTACATGTGTTTAGT
CGAGGTTAAAAAAACGTCTAGGCCCCCCGAACCACGGGGACGTGGTTTTCCTTTGAAAAACACGATGATA
ATATGGCCACAACCATGGTGAGCAAGGGCGAGGAGCTGTTCACCGGGGTGGTGCCCATCCTGGTCGAGCT
GGACGGCGACGTAAACGGCCACAAGTTCAGCGTGTCTGGCGAGGGCGAGGGCGATGCCACCTACGGCAAG
CTGACCCTGAAGTTCATCTGCACCACCGGCAAGCTGCCCGTGCCCTGGCCCACCCTCGTGACCACCCTGA
CCTACGGCGTGCAGTGCTTCAGCCGCTACCCCGACCACATGAAGCAGCACGACTTCTTCAAGTCCGCCAT
GCCCGAAGGCTACGTCCAGGAGCGCACCATCTTCTTCAAGGACGACGGCAACTACAAGACCCGCGCCGAG
GTGAAGTTCGAGGGCGACACCCTGGTGAACCGCATCGAGCTGAAGGGCATCGACTTCAAGGAGGACGGCA
ACATCCTGGGGCACAAGCTGGAGTACAACTACAACAGCCACAACGTCTATATCATGGCCGACAAGCAGAA
GAACGGCATCAAGGCGAACTTCAAGATCCGCCACAACATCGAGGACGGCAGCGTGCAGCTCGCCGACCAC
TACCAGCAGAACACCCCCATCGGCGACGGCCCCGTGCTGCTGCCCGACAACCACTACCTGAGCACCCAGT
CCGCCCTGAGCAAAGACCCCAACGAGAAGCGCGATCACATGGTCCTGCTGGAGTTCGTGACCGCCGCCGG
GATCACTCTCGGCATGGACGAGCTGTACAAGTAATGAATTAATTAAGAATTCGATAAAATAAAAGATTTT
ATTTAGTCTCCAGAAAAAGGGGGGAATGAAAGACCCCACCTGTAGGTTTGGCAAGCTAGCTTAAGTAACG
CCATTTTGCAAGGCATGGAAAATACATAACTGAGAATAGAGAAGTTCAGATCAAGGTTAGGAACAGAGAG
ACAGCAGAATATGGGCCAAACAGGATATCTGTGGTAAGCAGTTCCTGCCCCGGCTCAGGGCCAAGAACAG
ATGGTCCCCAGATGCGGTCCCGCCCTCAGCAGTTTCTAGAGAACCATCAGATGTTTCCAGGGTGCCCCAA
GGACCTGAAATGACCCTGTGCCTTATTTGAACTAACCAATCAGTTCGCTTCTCGCTTCTGTTCGCGCGCT
TCTGCTCCCCGAGCTCAATAAAAGAGCCCACAACCCCTCACTCGGCGCGCCAGTCCTCCGATAGACTGCG
TCGCCCGGGTACCCGTGTATCCAATAAACCCTCTTGCAGTTGCATCCGACTTGTGGTCTCGCTGTTCCTT
GGGAGGGTCTCCTCTGAGTGATTGACTACCCGTCAGCGGGGGTCTTTCATGGGTAACAGTTTCTTGAAGT
TGGAGAACAACATTCTGAGGGTAGGAGTCGAATATTAAGTAATCCTGACTCAATTAGCCACTGTTTTGAA
TCCACATACTCCAATACTCCTGAAATAGTTCATTATGGACAGCGCAGAAAGAGCTGGGGAGAATTGTGAA
ATTGTTATCCGCTCACAATTCCACACAACATACGAGCCGGAAGCATAAAGTGTAAAGCCTGGGGTGCCTA
ATGAGTGAGCTAACTCACATTAATTGCGTTGCGCTCACTGCCCGCTTTCCAGTCGGGAAACCTGTCGTGC
CAGCTGCATTAATGAATCGGCCAACGCGCGGGGAGAGGCGGTTTGCGTATTGGGCGCTCTTCCGCTTCCT
CGCTCACTGACTCGCTGCGCTCGGTCGTTCGGCTGCGGCGAGCGGTATCAGCTCACTCAAAGGCGGTAAT
ACGGTTATCCACAGAATCAGGGGATAACGCAGGAAAGAACATGTGAGCAAAAGGCCAGCAAAAGGCCAGG
AACCGTAAAAAGGCCGCGTTGCTGGCGTTTTTCCATAGGCTCCGCCCCCCTGACGAGCATCACAAAAATC
GACGCTCAAGTCAGAGGTGGCGAAACCCGACAGGACTATAAAGATACCAGGCGTTTCCCCCTGGAAGCTC
CCTCGTGCGCTCTCCTGTTCCGACCCTGCCGCTTACCGGATACCTGTCCGCCTTTCTCCCTTCGGGAAGC
GTGGCGCTTTCTCATAGCTCACGCTGTAGGTATCTCAGTTCGGTGTAGGTCGTTCGCTCCAAGCTGGGCT
GTGTGCACGAACCCCCCGTTCAGCCCGACCGCTGCGCCTTATCCGGTAACTATCGTCTTGAGTCCAACCC
GGTAAGACACGACTTATCGCCACTGGCAGCAGCCACTGGTAACAGGATTAGCAGAGCGAGGTATGTAGGC
GGTGCTACAGAGTTCTTGAAGTGGTGGCCTAACTACGGCTACACTAGAAGAACAGTATTTGGTATCTGCG
CTCTGCTGAAGCCAGTTACCTTCGGAAAAAGAGTTGGTAGCTCTTGATCCGGCAAACAAACCACCGCTGG
TAGCGGTGGTTTTTTTGTTTGCAAGCAGCAGATTACGCGCAGAAAAAAAGGATCTCAAGAAGATCCTTTG
ATCTTTTCTACGGGGTCTGACGCTCAGTGGAACGAAAACTCACGTTAAGGGATTTTGGTCATGAGATTAT
CAAAAAGGATCTTCACCTAGATCCTTTTAAATTAAAAATGAAGTTTTAAATCAATCTAAAGTATATATGA
GTAAACTTGGTCTGACAGTTACCAATGCTTAATCAGTGAGGCACCTATCTCAGCGATCTGTCTATTTCGT
TCATCCATAGTTGCCTGACTCCCCGTCGTGTAGATAACTACGATACGGGAGGGCTTACCATCTGGCCCCA
GTGCTGCAATGATACCGCGAGACCCACGCTCACCGGCTCCAGATTTATCAGCAATAAACCAGCCAGCCGG
AAGGGCCGAGCGCAGAAGTGGTCCTGCAACTTTATCCGCCTCCATCCAGTCTATTAATTGTTGCCGGGAA
GCTAGAGTAAGTAGTTCGCCAGTTAATAGTTTGCGCAACGTTGTTGCCATTGCTACAGGCATCGTGGTGT
CACGCTCGTCGTTTGGTATGGCTTCATTCAGCTCCGGTTCCCAACGATCAAGGCGAGTTACATGATCCCC
CATGTTGTGCAAAAAAGCGGTTAGCTCCTTCGGTCCTCCGATCGTTGTCAGAAGTAAGTTGGCCGCAGTG
TTATCACTCATGGTTATGGCAGCACTGCATAATTCTCTTACTGTCATGCCATCCGTAAGATGCTTTTCTG
TGACTGGTGAGTACTCAACCAAGTCATTCTGAGAATAGTGTATGCGGCGACCGAGTTGCTCTTGCCCGGC
GTCAATACGGGATAATACCGCGCCACATAGCAGAACTTTAAAAGTGCTCATCATTGGAAAACGTTCTTCG
GGGCGAAAACTCTCAAGGATCTTACCGCTGTTGAGATCCAGTTCGATGTAACCCACTCGTGCACCCAACT
GATCTTCAGCATCTTTTACTTTCACCAGCGTTTCTGGGTGAGCAAAAACAGGAAGGCAAAATGCCGCAAA
AAAGGGAATAAGGGCGACACGGAAATGTTGAATACTCATACTCTTCCTTTTTCAATATTATTGAAGCATT
TATCAGGGTTATTGTCTCATGAGCGGATACATATTTGAATGTATTTAGAAAAATAAACAAATAGGGGTTC
CGCGCACATTTCCCCGAAAAGTGCCACCTGACGTCTAAGAAACCATTATTATCATGACATTAACCTATAA
AAATAGGCGTATCACGAGGCCCTTTCGTCTCGCGCGTTTCGGTGATGACGGTGAAAACCTCTGACACATG
CAGCTCCCGGAGACGGTCACAGCTTGTCTGTAAGCGGATGCCGGGAGCAGACAAGCCCGTCAGGGCGCGT
CAGCGGGTGTTGGCGGGTGTCGGGGCTGGCTTAACTATGCGGCATCAGAGCAGATTGTACTGAGAGTGCA
CCATATGCGGTGTGAAATACCGCACAGATGCGTAAGGAGAAAATACCGCATCAGGCGCCATTCGCCATTC
AGGCTGCGCAACTGTTGGGAAGGGCGATCGGTGCGGGCCTCTTCGCTATTACGCCAGCTGGCGAAAGGGG
GATGTGCTGCAAGGCGATTAAGTTGGGGTTTTCCCAGTCACGACGTTGTAAAACGACGGCGCAAGGAATG
GTGCATGCAAGGAGATGGCGCCCAACAGTCCCCCGGCCACGGGGCCTGCCACCATACCCACGCCGAAACA
AGCGCTCATGAGCCCGAAGTGGCGAGCCCGATCTTCCCCATCGGTGATGTCGGCGATATAGGCGCCAGCA
ACCGCACCTGTGGCGCCGGTGATGCCGGCCACGATGCGTCCGGCGTAGAGGCGATTAGTCCAATTTGTTA
AAGACAGGATATCAGTGGTCCAGGCTCTAGTTTTGACTCAACAATATCACCAGCTGAAGCCTATAGAGTA
CGAGCCATAGATAAAATAAAAGATTTTATTTAGTCTCCAGAAAAAGGGGGGAATGAAAGACCCCACCTGT
AGGTTTGGCAAGCTAGCTTAAGTAACGCCATTTTGCAAGGCATGGAAAATACATAACTGAGAATAGAGAA
GTTCAGATCAAGGTTAGGAACAGAGAGACAGCAGAATATGGGCCAAACAGGATATCTGTGGTAAGCAGTT
CCTGCCCCGGCTCAGGGCCAAGAACAGATGGTCCCCAGATGCGGTCCCGCCCTCAGCAGTTTCTAGAGAA
CCATCAGATGTTTCCAGGGTGCCCCAAGGACCTGAAATGACCCTGTGCCTTATTTGAACTAACCAATCAG
TTCGCTTCTCGCTTCTGTTCGCGCGCTTCTGCTCCCCGAGCTCAATAAAAGAGCCCACAACCCCTCACTC
GGCGCGCCAGTCCTCCGATAGACTGCGTCGCCCGGGTACCCGTATTCCCAATAAAGCCTCTTGCTGTTTG
CATCCGAATCGTGGACTCGCTGATCCTTGGGAGGGTCTCCTCAGATTGATTGACTGCCCACCTCGGGGGT
CTTTCATTTGGAGGTTCCACCGAGATTTGGAGACCCCTGCCCAGGGACCACCGACCCCCCCGCCGGGAGG
TAAGCTGGCCAGCGGTCGTTTCGTGTCTGTCTCTGTCTTTGTGCGTGTTTGTGCCGGCATCTAATGTTTG
CGCCTGCGTCTGTACTAGTTAGCTAACTAGCTCTGTATCTGGCGGACCCGTGGTGGAACTGACGAGTTCT
GAACACCCGGCCGCAACCCTGGGAGACGTCCCAGGGACTTTGGGGGCCGTTTTTGTGGCCCGACCTGAGG
AAGGGAGTCGATGTGGAATCCGACCCCGTCAGGATATGTGGTTCTGGTAGGAGACGAGAACCTAAAACAG
TTCCCGCCTCCGTCTGAATTTTTGCTTTCGGTTTGGAACCGAAGCCGCGCGTCTTGTCTGCTGCAGCGCT
GCAGCATCGTTCTGTGTTGTCTCTGTCTGACTGTGTTTCTGTATTTGTCTGAAAATTAGGGCCAGACTGT
TACCACTCCCTTAAGTTTGACCTTAGGTCACTGGAAAGATGTCGAGCGGATCGCTCACAACCAGTCGGTA
GATGTCAAGAAGAGACGTTGGGTTACCTTCTGCTCTGCAGAATGGCCAACCTTTAACGTCGGATGGCCGC
GAGACGGCACCTTTAACCGAGACCTCATCACCCAGGTTAAGATCAAGGTCTTTTCACCTGGCCCGCATGG
ACACCCAGACCAGGTCCCCTACATCGTGACCTGGGAAGCCTTGGCTTTTGACCCCCCTCCCTGG
Features (pLannotate 1.2.2; 21 found; start..end, strand, type, name):
    204..533     +  CDS            CARD17: CAR17_HUMAN - Also known as INCA. Experimental evidence at protein level: Swiss-Prot protein existence level 1. Regulator of procaspase-1/CASP1 activation implicated in the regulation of the proteolytic maturation of pro-IL-1beta/IL1B and its release during inflammation. Inhibits the release of IL1B in response to LPS in monocytes. However, unlike CASP1, do not induce NF-kappa-B activation. From Homo sapiens (Human).
    534..1640    +  CDS            Casp4: CASP4_MOUSE - Also known as Casp11 From Mus musculus (Mouse).
   1644..1677    -  misc_feature   MCS (fragment): pBluescript multiple cloning site
   1779..2241    +  misc_feature   IRES: internal ribosome entry site (IRES) of the encephalomyocarditis virus (EMCV)
   2255..2974    +  CDS            EGFP: the original enhanced GFP (Yang et al., 1996) mammalian codon-optimized
   3036..3550    +  LTR            3' LTR: 3' long terminal repeat from murine embryonic stem cell virus
   3712..3728    -  protein_bind   lac operator: The lac repressor binds to the lac operator to inhibit transcription in E. coli. This inhibition can be relieved by adding lactose or isopropyl-β-D-thiogalactopyranoside (IPTG). lac repressor encoded by lacI
   3736..3766    -  promoter       lac promoter: promoter for the E. coli lac operon
   3781..3802    -  protein_bind   CAP binding site: CAP binding activates transcription in the presence of cAMP. E. coli catabolite activator protein
   3815..3907    -  CDS            lacI (fragment): lac repressor; lacI; The lac repressor binds to the lac operator to inhibit transcription in E. coli. This inhibition can be relieved by adding lactose or isopropyl-β-D-thiogalactopyranoside (IPTG).
   4090..4678    -  rep_origin     ori: high-copy-number ColE1/pMB1/pBR322/pUC origin of replication
   4849..5709    -  CDS            AmpR: β-lactamase; bla; confers resistance to ampicillin, carbenicillin, and related antibiotics
   5710..5814    -  promoter       AmpR promoter: bla
   5909..5944    +  CDS            rop (fragment): Rop protein, which maintains plasmids at low copy number; rop
   6046..6145    +  misc_feature   bom (fragment): basis of mobility region from pBR322
   6145..6264    -  CDS            lacZ (fragment): BGAL_ECOLI - Experimental evidence at protein level: Swiss-Prot protein existence level 1. From Escherichia coli (strain K12).
   6290..6491    -  CDS            TcR (fragment): tetracycline efflux protein; tet; confers resistance to tetracycline
   6492..6590    +  CDS            env (fragment): murine leukemia virus gPr80 envelope polyprotein precursor; env; proteolytically cleaved into gp70SU and p15TM subunits
   6632..7148    +  LTR            5' LTR: 5' long terminal repeat from murine embryonic stem cell virus
   7212..7553    +  misc_feature   MESV Ψ: packaging signal of murine embryonic stem cell virus
   7620..132     +  CDS            gag (truncated) (across the origin): truncated Moloney murine leukemia virus (MMLV) gag gene lacking the start codon
