[The description below was written by a language model from this plasmid's Addgene catalogue record and pLannotate feature annotations shown in this document.]
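Description:
pMSCV-IRES-GFP-Hybrid-caspase_canine-CARDs+mouse-Caspase-11-catalytic domain is a gammaretroviral transfer plasmid built on the pMSCV-IRES-EGFP backbone, intended for expressing an engineered inflammatory caspase in mammalian cells by retroviral transduction. In bacteria it is maintained through a high-copy ColE1/pUC-type origin and selected with ampicillin via the β-lactamase gene. The remaining bacterial annotations (lac promoter/operator and fragments of lacI, lacZ, rop, bom and TcR) are backbone remnants with no evident role in the design.

The viral cassette is framed by 5′ and 3′ long terminal repeats from murine embryonic stem cell virus. The 5′ LTR serves as the promoter and is followed by the MESV Ψ packaging signal and a truncated, start-codon-less gag segment that supports encapsidation of the genomic RNA. Because the plasmid carries no intact gag, pol or env genes, these functions must be provided in trans by packaging cells.

Cloned between NotI and SalI is a roughly 1.5 kb chimeric open reading frame with an N-terminal Myc tag, in which the CARD domains of canine caspase-1/4 are fused to the catalytic domain of mouse caspase-11. The automated annotation labels the CARD portion by similarity to human CARD17 and the enzymatic portion as mouse Casp4/Casp11, and it does not call the Myc tag separately. Downstream, an EMCV IRES drives translation of EGFP from the same transcript, so transduced cells can be identified or sorted by fluorescence. The associated work concerns evolution-guided redesign of LPS-sensing caspases, and this hybrid presumably helps test how domain origin shapes caspase function.
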