Addgene plasmid #183396: pMSCV-IRES-GFP-Hybrid-caspase_canine-CARDs+mouse-Caspase-11-catalytic domain
Purpose: Expression of mammalian inflammatory caspase gene in mammalian cells by retroviral transduction
Depositing lab: Jonathan Kagan. Depositing organization: Boston Children's Hospital. Publication: Evolution-inspired redesign of the LPS receptor caspase-4 into an interleukin-1beta converting enzyme. Devant P, Cao A, Kagan JC. Sci Immunol. 2021 Aug 10;6(62). doi: 10.1126/sciimmunol.abh3567. PubMed 34734155.
Backbone
  Vector backbone: pMSCV-IRES-EGFP
  Backbone size w/o insert (bp): 6400
  Vector type: Retroviral
Growth in bacteria
  Bacterial resistance: Ampicillin, 100 μg/mL
  Growth temperature: 37°C
  Growth strain: NEB Stable
  Copy number: High Copy
Gene/Insert
  Gene/Insert name: CARD domains of canine caspase-1/4 fused to catalytic domain of mouse caspase-11 (alt name: cCARD1 + 4/mEnz11)
  Species: M. musculus (mouse), Synthetic
  Insert size (bp): 1500
  Promoter: MESV
  Tag / fusion protein: Myc (N terminal on insert)
  Cloning method: Restriction Enzyme; 5′ cloning site NotI (not destroyed); 3′ cloning site SalI (not destroyed)
  Sequencing primers: 5′ MSCV-fwd; 3′ MSCV-rev
Terms and licenses: Academic/Nonprofit Terms; Industry Terms: Not Available to Industry
How to cite: pMSCV-IRES-GFP-Hybrid-caspase_canine-CARDs+mouse-Caspase-11-catalytic domain was a gift from Jonathan Kagan (Addgene plasmid # 183396 ; http://n2t.net/addgene:183396 ; RRID:Addgene_183396)
